>Addgene plasmid #144880 | TFORF3404 | addgene full sequence | sequence record 404448 | Addgene NGS Result
TTAATGTAGTCTTATGCAATACTCTTGTAGTCTTGCAACATGGTAACGATGAGTTAGCAACATGCCTTAC
AAGGAGAGAAAAAGCACCGTGCATGCCGATTGGTGGAAGTAAGGTGGTACGATCGTGCCTTATTAGGAAG
GCAACAGACGGGTCTGACATGGATTGGACGAACCACTGAATTGCCGCATTGCAGAGATATTGTATTTAAG
TGCCTAGCTCGATACATAAACGGGTCTCTCTGGTTAGACCAGATCTGAGCCTGGGAGCTCTCTGGCTAAC
TAGGGAACCCACTGCTTAAGCCTCAATAAAGCTTGCCTTGAGTGCTTCAAGTAGTGTGTGCCCGTCTGTT
GTGTGACTCTGGTAACTAGAGATCCCTCAGACCCTTTTAGTCAGTGTGGAAAATCTCTAGCAGTGGCGCC
CGAACAGGGACTTGAAAGCGAAAGGGAAACCAGAGGAGCTCTCTCGACGCAGGACTCGGCTTGCTGAAGC
GCGCACGGCAAGAGGCGAGGGGCGGCGACTGGTGAGTACGCCAAAAATTTTGACTAGCGGAGGCTAGAAG
GAGAGAGATGGGTGCGAGAGCGTCAGTATTAAGCGGGGGAGAATTAGATCGCGATGGGAAAAAATTCGGT
TAAGGCCAGGGGGAAAGAAAAAATATAAATTAAAACATATAGTATGGGCAAGCAGGGAGCTAGAACGATT
CGCAGTTAATCCTGGCCTGTTAGAAACATCAGAAGGCTGTAGACAAATACTGGGACAGCTACAACCATCC
CTTCAGACAGGATCAGAAGAACTTAGATCATTATATAATACAGTAGCAACCCTCTATTGTGTGCATCAAA
GGATAGAGATAAAAGACACCAAGGAAGCTTTAGACAAGATAGAGGAAGAGCAAAACAAAAGTAAGACCAC
CGCACAGCAAGCGGCCGCTGATCTTCAGACCTGGAGGAGGAGATATGAGGGACAATTGGAGAAGTGAATT
ATATAAATATAAAGTAGTAAAAATTGAACCATTAGGAGTAGCACCCACCAAGGCAAAGAGAAGAGTGGTG
CAGAGAGAAAAAAGAGCAGTGGGAATAGGAGCTTTGTTCCTTGGGTTCTTGGGAGCAGCAGGAAGCACTA
TGGGCGCAGCGTCAATGACGCTGACGGTACAGGCCAGACAATTATTGTCTGGTATAGTGCAGCAGCAGAA
CAATTTGCTGAGGGCTATTGAGGCGCAACAGCATCTGTTGCAACTCACAGTCTGGGGCATCAAGCAGCTC
CAGGCAAGAATCCTGGCTGTGGAAAGATACCTAAAGGATCAACAGCTCCTGGGGATTTGGGGTTGCTCTG
GAAAACTCATTTGCACCACTGCTGTGCCTTGGAATGCTAGTTGGAGTAATAAATCTCTGGAACAGATTTG
GAATCACACGACCTGGATGGAGTGGGACAGAGAAATTAACAATTACACAAGCTTAATACACTCCTTAATT
GAAGAATCGCAAAACCAGCAAGAAAAGAATGAACAAGAATTATTGGAATTAGATAAATGGGCAAGTTTGT
GGAATTGGTTTAACATAACAAATTGGCTGTGGTATATAAAATTATTCATAATGATAGTAGGAGGCTTGGT
AGGTTTAAGAATAGTTTTTGCTGTACTTTCTATAGTGAATAGAGTTAGGCAGGGATATTCACCATTATCG
TTTCAGACCCACCTCCCAACCCCGAGGGGACCCATGCATTGCATCTCAATTAGTCAGCAACCAGGTGTGG
AAAGTCCCCAGGCTCCCCAGCAGGCAGAAGTATGCAAAGCATGCGTCTCAATTAGTCAGCAACCATAGTC
CCGCCCCTAACTCCGCCCATCCCGCCCCTAACTCCGCCCAGTTCCGCCCATTCTCCGCCCCATGGCTGAC
TAATTTTTTTTATTTATGCAGAGGCCGAGGCCGCCTCGGCCTCTGAGCTATTCCAGAAGTAGTGAGGAGG
CTTTTTTGGAGGCCTAGGCTTTTGCAAAAAGCTTTCTAGAGGTACCACCGGAGCTTACCATGACCGAGTA
CAAGCCCACGGTGCGCCTCGCCACCCGCGACGACGTCCCCAGGGCCGTACGCACCCTCGCCGCCGCGTTC
GCCGACTACCCCGCCACGCGCCACACCGTCGATCCGGACCGCCACATCGAGCGGGTCACCGAGCTGCAAG
AACTCTTCCTCACGCGCGTCGGGCTCGACATCGGCAAGGTGTGGGTCGCGGACGACGGCGCCGCCGTGGC
GGTCTGGACCACGCCGGAGAGCGTCGAAGCGGGGGCGGTGTTCGCCGAGATCGGCCCGCGCATGGCCGAG
TTGAGCGGTTCCCGGCTGGCCGCGCAGCAACAGATGGAAGGCCTCCTGGCGCCGCACCGGCCCAAGGAGC
CCGCGTGGTTCCTGGCCACCGTCGGCGTCTCGCCCGACCACCAGGGCAAGGGTCTGGGCAGCGCCGTCGT
GCTCCCCGGAGTGGAGGCGGCCGAGCGCGCCGGGGTGCCCGCCTTCCTGGAGACCTCCGCGCCCCGCAAC
CTCCCCTTCTACGAGCGGCTCGGCTTCACCGTCACCGCCGACGTCGAGGTGCCCGAAGGACCGCGCACCT
GGTGCATGACCCGCAAGCCCGGTGCCAGTTAACGAATTCTAGATCTTGAGACAAATGGCAGTATTCATCC
ACAATTTTAAAAGAAAAGGGGGGATTGGGGGGTACAGTGCAGGGGAAAGAATAGTAGACATAATAGCAAC
AGACATACAAACTAAAGAATTACAAAAACAAATTACAAAAATTCAAAATTTTCGGGTTTATTACAGGGAC
AGCAGAGATCCACTTTGGCGCCGGCTCGAGGCCTGCAGGTGCAAAGATGGATAAAGTTTTAAACAGAGAG
GAATCTTTGCAGCTAATGGACCTTCTAGGTCTTGAAAGGAGTGGGAATTGGCTCCGGTGCCCGTCAGTGG
GCAGAGCGCACATCGCCCACAGTCCCCGAGAAGTTGGGGGGAGGGGTCGGCAATTGAACCGGTGCCTAGA
GAAGGTGGCGCGGGGTAAACTGGGAAAGTGATGTCGTGTACTGGCTCCGCCTTTTTCCCGAGGGTGGGGG
AGAACCGTATATAAGTGCAGTAGTCGCCGTGAACGTTCTTTTTCGCAACGGGTTTGCCGCCAGAACACAG
GTAAGTGCCGTGTGTGGTTCCCGCGGGCCTGGCCTCTTTACGGGTTATGGCCCTTGCGTGCCTTGAATTA
CTTCCACCTGGCTGCAGTACGTGATTCTTGATCCCGAGCTTCGGGTTGGAAGTGGGTGGGAGAGTTCGAG
GCCTTGCGCTTAAGGAGCCCCTTCGCCTCGTGCTTGAGTTGAGGCCTGGCCTGGGCGCTGGGGCCGCCGC
GTGCGAATCTGGTGGCACCTTCGCGCCTGTCTCGCTGCTTTCGATAAGTCTCTAGCCATTTAAAATTTTT
GATGACCTGCTGCGACGCTTTTTTTCTGGCAAGATAGTCTTGTAAATGCGGGCCAAGATCTGCACACTGG
TATTTCGGTTTTTGGGGCCGCGGGCGGCGACGGGGCCCGTGCGTCCCAGCGCACATGTTCGGCGAGGCGG
GGCCTGCGAGCGCGGCCACCGAGAATCGGACGGGGGTAGTCTCAAGCTGGCCGGCCTGCTCTGGTGCCTG
GCCTCGCGCCGCCGTGTATCGCCCCGCCCTGGGCGGCAAGGCTGGCCCGGTCGGCACCAGTTGCGTGAGC
GGAAAGATGGCCGCTTCCCGGCCCTGCTGCAGGGAGCTCAAAATGGAGGACGCGGCGCTCGGGAGAGCGG
GCGGGTGAGTCACCCACACAAAGGAAAAGGGCCTTTCCGTCCTCAGCCGTCGCTTCATGTGACTCCACGG
AGTACCGGGCGCCGTCCAGGCACCTCGATTAGTTCTCGAGCTTTTGGAGTACGTCGTCTTTAGGTTGGGG
GGAGGGGTTTTATGCGATGGAGTTTCCCCACACTGAGTGGGTGGAGACTGAAGTTAGGCCAGCTTGGCAC
TTGATGTAATTCTCCTTGGAATTTGCCCTTTTTGAGTTTGGATCTTGGTTCATTCTCAAGCCTCAGACAG
TGGTTCAAAGTTTTTTTCTTCCATTTCAGGTGTCGTGAGGCTAGCATCGATTGATCAACAAGTTTGTACA
AAAAAGTTGGCATGCAGTTGCCCCCCGCGCTGTGCGCCCGCCTCGCTGCGGGGCCCGGGGCGGCGGAGCC
ACTGCCTGTAGAGCGGGATCCCGCGGCTGGGGCCGCGCCCTTTCGCTTCGTTGCGCGCCCCGTGCGCTTC
CCGCGGGAGCACCAGTTCTTCGAGGATGGGGACGTGCAGCGCCACCTCTACCTCCAGGACGTGATCATGC
AGGTGGCCGACGTGCCTGAGAAGCCCAGGGTGCCCGCGTTTGCCTGCCAGGTGGCCGGCTGCTGCCAGGT
GTTCGATGCCCTGGACGACTACGAGCACCACTACCACACGCTGCACGGAAATGTTTGCTCCTTTTGCAAG
CGGGCCTTCCCTTCCGGACACCTGCTGGACGCCCACATCCTGGAGTGGCACGATTCGCTCTTCCAGATCC
TGTCTGAGAGGCAGGACATGTATCAGTGCTTGGTAGAAGGCTGCACAGAGAAGTTCAAGACCAGCAGAGA
CCGGAAGGATCACATGGTGAGGATGCACCTGTACCCCGCGGACTTCCGGTTTGATAAGCCAAAGAAAAGC
AGAAGCCCAGCCTCAGCAGAAGCCCCAGGGGACAGTGGAGAGCGGTCAGAAGGGGAGGCCATGGAAATCT
GCTCTGAGCCTGTGGCAGCCTCCCCTGCACCGGCAGGTGAGAGGCGGATCTACAGACATAGAATACCCTC
TACCATCTGCTTTGGTCAGGGTGCCGCTCGAGGATTTAAAAGCAACAAGAAGAAAACCAAACAATGCTGC
CCAACTTTCTTGTACAAAGTGGTTGATATCGGTAAGCCTATCCCTAACCCTCTCCTCGGTCTCGATTCTA
CGTAGTAATGAACTAGTCCGTAACTTGAAAGTATTTCGATTTCTTGGCTTTATATATCTTGTGGAAAGGA
CGATTCTCACTTACCCACGCTGACACCACGCGTTAAGTCGACAATCAACCTCTGGATTACAAAATTTGTG
AAAGATTGACTGGTATTCTTAACTATGTTGCTCCTTTTACGCTATGTGGATACGCTGCTTTAATGCCTTT
GTATCATGCTATTGCTTCCCGTATGGCTTTCATTTTCTCCTCCTTGTATAAATCCTGGTTGCTGTCTCTT
TATGAGGAGTTGTGGCCCGTTGTCAGGCAACGTGGCGTGGTGTGCACTGTGTTTGCTGACGCAACCCCCA
CTGGTTGGGGCATTGCCACCACCTGTCAGCTCCTTTCCGGGACTTTCGCTTTCCCCCTCCCTATTGCCAC
GGCGGAACTCATCGCCGCCTGCCTTGCCCGCTGCTGGACAGGGGCTCGGCTGTTGGGCACTGACAATTCC
GTGGTGTTGTCGGGGAAATCATCGTCCTTTCCTTGGCTGCTCGCCTGTGTTGCCACCTGGATTCTGCGCG
GGACGTCCTTCTGCTACGTCCCTTCGGCCCTCAATCCAGCGGACCTTCCTTCCCGCGGCCTGCTGCCGGC
TCTGCGGCCTCTTCCGCGTCTTCGCCTTCGCCCTCAGACGAGTCGGATCTCCCTTTGGGCCGCCTCCCCG
CGTCGACTTTAAGACCAATGACTTACAAGGCAGCTGTAGATCTTAGCCACTTTTTAAAAGAAAAGGGGGG
ACTGGAAGGGCTAATTCACTCCCAACGAAGACAAGATCTGCTTTTTGCTTGTACTGGGTCTCTCTGGTTA
GACCAGATCTGAGCCTGGGAGCTCTCTGGCTAACTAGGGAACCCACTGCTTAAGCCTCAATAAAGCTTGC
CTTGAGTGCTTCAAGTAGTGTGTGCCCGTCTGTTGTGTGACTCTGGTAACTAGAGATCCCTCAGACCCTT
TTAGTCAGTGTGGAAAATCTCTAGCAGTACGTATAGTAGTTCATGTCATCTTATTATTCAGTATTTATAA
CTTGCAAAGAAATGAATATCAGAGAGTGAGAGGAACTTGTTTATTGCAGCTTATAATGGTTACAAATAAA
GCAATAGCATCACAAATTTCACAAATAAAGCATTTTTTTCACTGCATTCTAGTTGTGGTTTGTCCAAACT
CATCAATGTATCTTATCATGTCTGGCTCTAGCTATCCCGCCCCTAACTCCGCCCATCCCGCCCCTAACTC
CGCCCAGTTCCGCCCATTCTCCGCCCCATGGCTGACTAATTTTTTTTATTTATGCAGAGGCCGAGGCCGC
CTCGGCCTCTGAGCTATTCCAGAAGTAGTGAGGAGGCTTTTTTGGAGGCCTAGGGACGTACCCAATTCGC
CCTATAGTGAGTCGTATTACGCGCGCTCACTGGCCGTCGTTTTACAACGTCGTGACTGGGAAAACCCTGG
CGTTACCCAACTTAATCGCCTTGCAGCACATCCCCCTTTCGCCAGCTGGCGTAATAGCGAAGAGGCCCGC
ACCGATCGCCCTTCCCAACAGTTGCGCAGCCTGAATGGCGAATGGG
[124 nt withheld, positions 6557-6680]
C
[91 nt withheld, positions 6682-6772]
A
[49 nt withheld, positions 6774-6822]
CCTTTGACGTTGGAGTCCACGTTCTTT
[37 nt withheld, positions 6850-6886]
ACCCTATCTCGGTCTATTCTTTTGATTTATAAGGGATTTTGCCGATTTCGGCCTATTGGTTAAAAAATGA
GCTGATTTAACAAAAATTTAACGCGAATTTTAACAAAATATTAACGCTTACAATTTAGGTGGCACTTTTC
GGGGAAATGTGCGCGGAACCCCTATTTGTTTATTTTTCTAAATACATTCAAATATGTATCCGCTCATGAG
ACAATAACCCTGATAAATGCTTCAATAATATTGAAAAAGGAAGAGTATGAGTATTCAACATTTCCGTGTC
GCCCTTATTCCCTTTTTTGCGGCATTTTGCCTTCCTGTTTTTGCTCACCCAGAAACGCTGGTGAAAGTAA
AAGATGCTGAAGATCAGTTGGGTGCACGAGTGGGTTACATCGAACTGGATCTCAACAGCGGTAAGATCCT
TGAGAGTTTTCGCCCCGAAGAACGTTTTCCAATGATGAGCACTTTTAAAGTTCTGCTATGTGGCGCGGTA
TTATCCCGTATTGACGCCGGGCAAGAGCAACTCGGTCGCCGCATACACTATTCTCAGAATGACTTGGTTG
AGTACTCACCAGTCACAGAAAAGCATCTTACGGATGGCATGACAGTAAGAGAATTATGCAGTGCTGCCAT
AACCATGAGTGATAACACTGCGGCCAACTTACTTCTGACAACGATCGGAGGACCGAAGGAGCTAACCGCT
TTTTTGCACAACATGGGGGATCATGTAACTCGCCTTGATCGTTGGGAACCGGAGCTGAATGAAGCCATAC
CAAACGACGAGCGTGACACCACGATGCCTGTAGCAATGGCAACAACGTTGCGCAAACTATTAACTGGCGA
ACTACTTACTCTAGCTTCCCGGCAACAATTAATAGACTGGATGGAGGCGGATAAAGTTGCAGGACCACTT
CTGCGCTCGGCCCTTCCGGCTGGCTGGTTTATTGCTGATAAATCTGGAGCCGGTGAGCGTGGGTCTCGCG
GTATCATTGCAGCACTGGGGCCAGATGGTAAGCCCTCCCGTATCGTAGTTATCTACACGACGGGGAGTCA
GGCAACTATGGATGAACGAAATAGACAGATCGCTGAGATAGGTGCCTCACTGATTAAGCATTGGTAACTG
TCAGACCAAGTTTACTCATATATACTTTAGATTGATTTAAAACTTCATTTTTAATTTAAAAGGATCTAGG
TGAAGATCCTTTTTGATAATCTCATGACCAAAATCCCTTAACGTGAGTTTTCGTTCCACTGAGCGTCAGA
CCCCGTAGAAAAGATCAAAGGATCTTCTTGAGATCCTTTTTTTCTGCGCGTAATCTGCTGCTTGCAAACA
AAAAAACCACCGCTACCAGCGGTGGTTTGTTTGCCGGATCAAGAGCTACCAACTCTTTTTCCGAAGGTAA
CTGGCTTCAGCAGAGCGCAGATACCAAATACTGTTCTTCTAGTGTAGCCGTAGTTAGGCCACCACTTCAA
GAACTCTGTAGCACCGCCTACATACCTCGCTCTGCTAATCCTGTTACCAGTGGCTGCTGCCAGTGGCGAT
AAGTCGTGTCTTACCGGGTTGGACTCAAGACGATAGTTACCGGATAAGGCGCAGCGGTCGGGCTGAACGG
GGGGTTCGTGCACACAGCCCAGCTTGGAGCGAACGACCTACACCGAACTGAGATACCTACAGCGTGAGCT
ATGAGAAAGCGCCACGCTTCCCGAAGGGAGAAAGGCGGACAGGTATCCGGTAAGCGGCAGGGTCGGAACA
GGAGAGCGCACGAGGGAGCTTCCAGGGGGAAACGCCTGGTATCTTTATAGTCCTGTCGGGTTTCGCCACC
TCTGACTTGAGCGTCGATTTTTGTGATGCTCGTCAGGGGGGCGGAGCCTATGGAAAAACGCCAGCAACGC
GGCCTTTTTACGGTTCCTGGCCTTTTGCTGGCCTTTTGCTCACATGTTCTTTCCTGCGTTATCCCCTGAT
TCTGTGGATAACCGTATTACCGCCTTTGAGTGAGCTGATACCGCTCGCCGCAGCCGAACGACCGAGCGCA
GCGAGTCAGTGAGCGAGGAAGCGGAAGAGCGCCCAATACGCAAACCGCCTCTCCCCGCGCGTTGGCCGAT
TCATTAATGCAGCTGGCACGACAGGTTTCCCGACTGGAAAGCGGGCAGTGAGCGCAACGCAATTAATGTG
AGTTAGCTCACTCATTAGGCACCCCAGGCTTTACACTTTATGCTTCCGGCTCGTATGTTGTGTGGAATTG
TGAGCGGATAACAATTTCACACAGGAAACAGCTATGACCATGATTACGCCAAGCGCGCAATTAACCCTCA
CTAAAGGGAACAAAAGCTGGAGCTGCAAGC
Features (pLannotate 1.2.2; 34 found; start..end, strand, type, name):
      5..231     +  promoter       RSV promoter: Rous sarcoma virus enhancer/promoter
    232..412     +  LTR            5' LTR (truncated): truncated 5' long terminal repeat (LTR) from HIV-1
    459..584     +  misc_feature   HIV-1 Ψ: packaging signal of human immunodeficiency virus type 1
    568..931     +  CDS            HIV-1 gag (fragment): gag protein from human immunodeficiency virus 1; gag
   1077..1310    +  misc_feature   RRE: The Rev response element (RRE) of HIV-1 allows for Rev-dependent mRNA export from the nucleus to the cytoplasm.
   1687..1713    +  CDS            Rev (fragment): human immunodeficiency virus 1 (HIV-1) Rev protein; rev; enhances nuclear export of unspliced and incompletely spliced viral mRNAs
   1720..1743    +  promoter       SV40 promoter (fragment): SV40 early promoter
   1744..1815    +  promoter       SV40 promoter (fragment): SV40 enhancer and early promoter
   1839..1974    +  rep_origin     SV40 ori: SV40 origin of replication
   2020..2616    +  CDS            PuroR (fragment): puromycin N-acetyltransferase; pac from Streptomyces; confers resistance to puromycin
   2665..2782    +  misc_feature   cPPT/CTS: central polypurine tract and central termination sequence of HIV-1
   2847..2913    +  CDS            small t antigen (fragment): SV40 (simian virus 40) small t antigen
   2920..4098    +  promoter       EF-1α promoter: strong constitutive promoter for human elongation factor EF-1α
   4119..4136    +  protein_bind   attB1 (fragment): mutant version of attB; core recombination site for the Gateway® BP reaction BP Clonase™
   4142..4897    +  CDS            ZNF511: ZN511_HUMAN - Experimental evidence at protein level: Swiss-Prot protein existence level 1. May be involved in transcriptional regulation. From Homo sapiens (Human).
   4900..4923    -  protein_bind   attB2: mutant version of attB; recombination site for the Gateway® BP reaction BP Clonase™
   4931..4972    +  CDS            V5 tag: epitope tag from simian virus 5
   4988..5041    +  promoter       U6 promoter (fragment): RNA polymerase III promoter for human U6 snRNA
   5083..5671    +  misc_feature   WPRE: woodchuck hepatitis virus posttranscriptional regulatory element
   5722..5741    +  misc_feature   cPPT/CTS (fragment): central polypurine tract and central termination sequence of HIV-1
   5743..5976    +  LTR            3' LTR (ΔU3): self-inactivating 3' long terminal repeat (LTR) from HIV-1
   6054..6175    +  polyA_signal   SV40 poly(A) signal: SV40 polyadenylation signal
   6215..6350    +  rep_origin     SV40 ori: SV40 origin of replication
   6371..6389    -  promoter       T7 promoter: promoter for bacteriophage T7 RNA polymerase
   6397..6552    +  CDS            lacZα (fragment): LacZα fragment of β-galactosidase; lacZ fragment
   6557..6985    +  rep_origin     f1 ori (sequence partly withheld): f1 bacteriophage origin of replication; arrow indicates direction of (+) strand synthesis
   7038..7142    +  promoter       AmpR promoter: bla
   7143..8003    +  CDS            AmpR: β-lactamase; bla; confers resistance to ampicillin, carbenicillin, and related antibiotics
   8174..8762    +  rep_origin     ori: high-copy-number ColE1/pMB1/pBR322/pUC origin of replication
   8945..9037    +  CDS            lacI (fragment): lac repressor; lacI; The lac repressor binds to the lac operator to inhibit transcription in E. coli. This inhibition can be relieved by adding lactose or isopropyl-β-D-thiogalactopyranoside (IPTG).
   9050..9071    +  protein_bind   CAP binding site: CAP binding activates transcription in the presence of cAMP. E. coli catabolite activator protein
   9086..9116    +  promoter       lac promoter: promoter for the E. coli lac operon
   9124..9140    +  protein_bind   lac operator: The lac repressor binds to the lac operator to inhibit transcription in E. coli. This inhibition can be relieved by adding lactose or isopropyl-β-D-thiogalactopyranoside (IPTG). lac repressor encoded by lacI
   9185..9203    +  promoter       T3 promoter: promoter for bacteriophage T3 RNA polymerase
