[The description below was written by a language model from this plasmid's Addgene catalogue record and pLannotate feature annotations shown in this document.]
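Description:
TFORF3404 is a third-generation-style, self-inactivating lentiviral expression plasmid built on the pLX_TRC317 backbone and carrying the human zinc finger protein gene ZNF511. It belongs to a barcoded transcription factor ORF collection intended for overexpression in mammalian cells. In bacteria it is maintained through a high-copy ColE1/pUC-type origin and selected with ampicillin via the β-lactamase gene. An f1 origin and remnants of a lac/lacZα cloning region with T7 and T3 promoters are also present in the backbone. The depositor notes that the plasmid can recombine, which is a common concern with LTR-containing vectors.

The viral portion begins with an RSV promoter fused to a truncated HIV-1 5' LTR, which drives production of the packageable genomic RNA. This is followed by the Ψ packaging signal, a partial gag sequence, the RRE for Rev-dependent nuclear export, and a cPPT/CTS element. It ends with a ΔU3 3' LTR and a downstream SV40 polyadenylation signal.

Two expression units sit between the LTRs. An SV40 early promoter drives the puromycin N-acetyltransferase gene for selecting transduced cells. A full-length EF-1α promoter drives the ZNF511 ORF, which is flanked by Gateway attB1 and attB2 sites and followed by a V5 epitope tag positioned to fuse to the C terminus. A WPRE downstream enhances transcript stability and expression.

The record describes a unique 24-bp barcode associated with each ORF, although the feature table does not annotate it. The short U6 promoter fragment detected between the V5 tag and the WPRE is only a partial match, and its role is not stated. The barcode lets this transcription factor be identified by sequencing in pooled overexpression screens, such as those for directed differentiation.
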