Addgene plasmid #144880: TFORF3404
Purpose: Lentiviral vector for overexpressing transcription factor ORFs with unique 24-bp barcodes. Barcodes facilitate identification of transcription factors in pooled screens.
Depositing lab: Feng Zhang. Depositing organization: Broad Institute. Publication: A transcription factor atlas of directed differentiation. Joung J, Ma S, Tay T, Geiger-Schuller KR, Kirchgatterer PC, Verdine VK, Guo B, Arias-Garcia MA, Allen WE, Singh A, Kuksenko O, Abudayyeh OO, Gootenberg JS, Fu Z, Macrae RK, Buenrostro JD, Regev A, Zhang F. Cell. 2023 Jan 5;186(1):209-229.e26. doi: 10.1016/j.cell.2022.11.026. PubMed 36608654.
Backbone
  Vector backbone: pLX_TRC317
  Backbone manufacturer: Broad Institute Genetic Perturbation Platform
  Backbone size w/o insert (bp): 8264
  Vector type: Mammalian Expression, Lentiviral
  Selectable markers: Puromycin
Growth in bacteria
  Bacterial resistance: Ampicillin, 100 μg/mL
  Growth temperature: 37°C
  Growth strain: NEB Stable
  Copy number: High Copy
Gene/Insert
  Gene/Insert name: ZNF511
  Species: H. sapiens (human)
  Insert size (bp): 962
  Entrez Gene: ZNF511 (a.k.a. MGC30006)
  Promoter: EF1a
  Tag / fusion protein: V5 (C terminal on insert)
  Cloning method: Gateway Cloning
  Sequencing primers: 5′ GGGTGGAGACTGAAGTTAGGCCAG; 3′ CACATAGCGTAAAAGGAGCAACATAG
Resource information
  A portion of this plasmid was derived from a plasmid made by: Broad Institute Genetic Perturbation Platform
Terms and licenses: Academic/Nonprofit Terms; Industry Terms: Not Available to Industry
Depositor comments: NM_145806.3 Please test multiple small colonies in case of plasmid recombination. To make this collection available in a timely manner, a portion of this collection was not fully sequenced by Addgene. If an Addgene verified full plasmid sequence is not available, please contact us prior to placing an order to request the full sequence.
How to cite: TFORF3404 was a gift from Feng Zhang (Addgene plasmid # 144880 ; http://n2t.net/addgene:144880 ; RRID:Addgene_144880)
