>Addgene plasmid #144880 | TFORF3404 | depositor partial sequence | sequence record 286755 | Insert
ATCGATTGATCAACAAGTTTGTACAAAAAAGTTGGCATGCAGTTGCCCCCCGCGCTGTGCGCCCGCCTCG
CTGCGGGGCCCGGGGCGGCGGAGCCACTGCCTGTAGAGCGGGATCCCGCGGCTGGGGCCGCGCCCTTTCG
CTTCGTTGCGCGCCCCGTGCGCTTCCCGCGGGAGCACCAGTTCTTCGAGGATGGGGACGTGCAGCGCCAC
CTCTACCTCCAGGACGTGATCATGCAGGTGGCCGACGTGCCTGAGAAGCCCAGGGTGCCCGCGTTTGCCT
GCCAGGTGGCCGGCTGCTGCCAGGTGTTCGATGCCCTGGACGACTACGAGCACCACTACCACACGCTGCA
CGGAAATGTTTGCTCCTTTTGCAAGCGGGCCTTCCCTTCCGGACACCTGCTGGACGCCCACATCCTGGAG
TGGCACGATTCGCTCTTCCAGATCCTGTCTGAGAGGCAGGACATGTATCAGTGCTTGGTAGAAGGCTGCA
CAGAGAAGTTCAAGACCAGCAGAGACCGGAAGGATCACATGGTGAGGATGCACCTGTACCCCGCGGACTT
CCGGTTTGATAAGCCAAAGAAAAGCAGAAGCCCAGCCTCAGCAGAAGCCCCAGGGGACAGTGGAGAGCGG
TCAGAAGGGGAGGCCATGGAAATCTGCTCTGAGCCTGTGGCAGCCTCCCCTGCACCGGCAGGTGAGAGGC
GGATCTACAGACATAGAATACCCTCTACCATCTGCTTTGGTCAGGGTGCCGCTCGAGGATTTAAAAGCAA
CAAGAAGAAAACCAAACAATGCTGCCCAACTTTCTTGTACAAAGTGGTTGATATCGGTAAGCCTATCCCT
AACCCTCTCCTCGGTCTCGATTCTACGTAGTAATGAACTAGTCCGTAACTTGAAAGTATTTCGATTTCTT
GGCTTTATATATCTTGTGGAAAGGACGATTCTCACTTACCCACGCTGACACC
