>Addgene plasmid #144880 | TFORF3404 | depositor partial sequence | sequence record 286756 | Barcode
TTCTCACTTACCCACGCTGACACC
